>Addgene plasmid #49237 | pJFA334E9 | depositor full sequence | sequence record 72803 | pJFA334E9 sequence 8121 bps
TGCGCAACGTTGTTGCCATTGCTACAGGCATCGTGGTGTCACGCTCGTCGTTTGGTATGGCTTCATTCAG
CTCCGGTTCCCAACGATCAAGGCGAGTTACATGATCCCCCATGTTGTGCAAAAAAGCGGTTAGCTCCTTC
GGTCCTCCGATCGTTGTCAGAAGTAAGTTGGCCGCAGTGTTATCACTCATGGTTATGGCAGCACTGCATA
ATTCTCTTACTGTCATGCCATCCGTAAGATGCTTTTCTGTGACTGGTGAGTACTCAACCAAGTCATTCTG
AGAATAGTGTATGCGGCGACCGAGTTGCTCTTGCCCGGCGTCAATACGGGATAATACCGCGCCACATAGC
AGAACTTTAAAAGTGCTCATCATTGGAAAACGTTCTTCGGGGCGAAAACTCTCAAGGATCTTACCGCTGT
TGAGATCCAGTTCGATGTAACCCACTCGTGCACCCAACTGATCTTCAGCATCTTTTACTTTCACCAGCGT
TTCTGGGTGAGCAAAAACAGGAAGGCAAAATGCCGCAAAAAAGGGAATAAGGGCGACACGGAAATGTTGA
ATACTCATACTCTTCCTTTTTCAATATTATTGAAGCATTTATCAGGGTTATTGTCTCATGAGCGGATACA
TATTTGAATGTATTTAGAAAAATAAACAAATAGGGGTTCCGCGCACATTTCCCCGAAAAGTGCCACCTGA
CGTCGACGGATCGGGAGATCGATCTCCCGATCCCCTAGGGTCGACTCTCAGTACAATCTGCTCTGATGCC
GCATAGTTAAGCCAGTATCTGCTCCCTGCTTGTGTGTTGGAGGTCGCTGAGTAGTGCGCGAGCAAAATTT
AAGCTACAACAAGGCAAGGCTTGACCGACAATTGCATGAAGAATCTGCTTAGGGTTAGGCGTTTTGCGCT
GCTTCGCTAGTCGTGAGGCTCCGGTGCCCGTCAGTGGGCAGAGCGCACATCGCCCACAGTCCCCGAGAAG
TTGGGGGGAGGGGTCGGCAATTGAACCGGTGCCTAGAGAAGGTGGCGCGGGGTAAACTGGGAAAGTGATG
TCGTGTACTGGCTCCGCCTTTTTCCCGAGGGTGGGGGAGAACCGTATATAAGTGCAGTAGTCGCCGTGAA
CGTTCTTTTTCGCAACGGGTTTGCCGCCAGAACACAGGTAAGTGCCGTGTGTGGTTCCCGCGGGCCTGGC
CTCTTTACGGGTTATGGCCCTTGCGTGCCTTGAATTACTTCCACCTGGCTGCAGTACGTGATTCTTGATC
CCGAGCTTCGGGTTGGAAGTGGGTGGGAGAGTTCGAGGCCTTGCGCTTAAGGAGCCCCTTCGCCTCGTGC
TTGAGTTGAGGCCTGGCCTGGGCGCTGGGGCCGCCGCGTGCGAATCTGGTGGCACCTTCGCGCCTGTCTC
GCTGCTTTCGATAAGTCTCTAGCCATTTAAAATTTTTGATGACCTGCTGCGACGCTTTTTTTCTGGCAAG
ATAGTCTTGTAAATGCGGGCCAAGATCTGCACACTGGTATTTCGGTTTTTGGGGCCGCGGGCGGCGACGG
GGCCCGTGCGTCCCAGCGCACATGTTCGGCGAGGCGGGGCCTGCGAGCGCGGCCACCGAGAATCGGACGG
GGGTAGTCTCAAGCTGGCCGGCCTGCTCTGGTGCCTGGCCTCGCGCCGCCGTGTATCGCCCCGCCCTGGG
CGGCAAGGCTGGCCCGGTCGGCACCAGTTGCGTGAGCGGAAAGATGGCCGCTTCCCGGCCCTGCTGCAGG
GAGCTCAAAATGGAGGACGCGGCGCTCGGGAGAGCGGGCGGGTGAGTCACCCACACAAAGGAAAAGGGCC
TTTCCGTCCTCAGCCGTCGCTTCATGTGACTCCACGGAGTACCGGGCGCCGTCCAGGCACCTCGATTAGT
TCTCGAGCTTTTGGAGTACGTCGTCTTTAGGTTGGGGGGAGGGGTTTTATGCGATGGAGTTTCCCCACAC
TGAGTGGGTGGAGACTGAAGTTAGGCCAGCTTGGCACTTGATGTAATTCTCCTTGGAATTTGCCCTTTTT
GAGTTTGGATCTTGGTTCATTCTCAAGCCTCAGACAGTGGTTCAAAGTTTTTTTCTTCCATTTCAGGTGT
CGTGAAGCGGCCGCCACCATGGCCCCCAAGAAGAAGAGGAAGGTGGGCATTCACCGCGGGGTACCTATGG
TGGACTTGAGGACACTCGGTTATTCGCAACAGCAACAGGAGAAAATCAAGCCTAAGGTCAGGAGCACCGT
CGCGCAACACCACGAGGCGCTTGTGGGGCATGGCTTCACTCATGCGCATATTGTCGCGCTTTCACAGCAC
CCTGCGGCGCTTGGGACGGTGGCTGTCAAATACCAAGATATGATTGCGGCCCTGCCCGAAGCCACGCACG
AGGCAATTGTAGGGGTCGGTAAACAGTGGTCGGGAGCGCGAGCACTTGAGGCGCTGCTGACTGTGGCGGG
TGAGCTTAGGGGGCCTCCGCTCCAGCTCGACACCGGGCAGCTGCTGAAGATCGCGAAGAGAGGGGGAGTA
ACAGCGGTAGAGGCAGTGCACGCCTGGCGCAATGCGCTCACCGGGGCCCCCTTGAACAGAGACGATCTAG
AGCTAGACGTCTCGCTGACACCCGAACAGGTGGTCGCCATTGCTTCCCACGACGGAGGACGGCCAGCCTT
GGAGAGCATTGTGGCCCAGCTGTCCAGGCCGGACCCTGCCCTGGCCGCGTTAACCAACGACCACCTCGTC
GCCTTGGCCTGCCTCGGCGGACGTCCTGCGCTGGATGCAGTGAAAAAGGGATTGCCGCACGCGCCGGCCT
TGATCAAAAGAACCAATCGCCGTATTCCCGAACGCACATCCCATCGCGTTGCCGACCACGCGCAAGTGGT
TCGCGTGCTGGGTTTTTTCCAGTGCCACTCCCACCCAGCGCAAGCATTTGATGACGCCATGACGCAGTTC
GGGATGAGCGGAGGAGGATCCCTGCCCACCTGCAGCTGTCTTGATCGAGTTATACAAAAAGACAAAGGCC
CATATTATACACACCTTGGGGCAGGACCAAGTGTTGCTGCTGTCAGGGAAATCATGGAGAATAGGTATGG
TCAAAAAGGAAACGCAATAAGGATAGAAATAGTAGTGTACACCGGTAAAGAAGGGAAAAGCTCTCATGGG
TGTCCAATTGCTAAGTGGGTTTTAAGAAGAAGCAGTGATGAAGAAAAAGTTCTTTGTTTGGTCCGGCAGC
GTACAGGCCACCACTGTCCAACTGCTGTGATGGTGGTGCTCATCATGGTGTGGGATGGCATCCCTCTTCC
AATGGCCGACCGGCTATACACAGAGCTCACAGAGAATCTAAAGTCATACAATGGGCACCCTACCGACAGA
AGATGCACCCTCAATGAAAATCGTACCTGTACATGTCAAGGAATTGATCCAGAGACTTGTGGAGCTTCAT
TCTCTTTTGGCTGTTCATGGAGTATGTACTTTAATGGCTGTAAGTTTGGTAGAAGCCCAAGCCCCAGAAG
ATTTAGAATTGATCCAAGCTCTCCCTTACATGAAAAAAACCTTGAAGATAACTTACAGAGTTTGGCTACA
CGATTAGCTCCAATTTATAAGCAGTATGCTCCAGTAGCTTACCAAAATCAGGTGGAATATGAAAATGTTG
CCCGAGAATGTCGGCTTGGCAGCAAGGAAGGTCGACCCTTCTCTGGGGTCACTGCTTGCCTGGACTTCTG
TGCTCATCCCCACAGGGACATTCACAACATGAATAATGGAAGCACTGTGGTTTGTACCTTAACTCGAGAA
GATAACCGCTCTTTGGGTGTTATTCCTCAAGATGAGCAGCTCCATGTGCTACCTCTTTATAAGCTTTCAG
ACACAGATGAGTTTGGCTCCAAGGAAGGAATGGAAGCCAAGATCAAATCTGGGGCCATCGAGGTCCTGGC
ACCCCGCCGCAAAAAAAGAACGTGTTTCACTCAGCCTGTTCCCCGTTCTGGAAAGAAGAGGGCTGCGATG
ATGACAGAGGTTCTTGCACATAAGATAAGGGCAGTGGAAAAGAAACCTATTCCCCGAATCAAGCGGAAGA
ATAACTCAACAACAACAAACAACAGTAAGCCTTCGTCACTGCCAACCTTAGGGAGTAACACTGAGACCGT
GCAACCTGAAGTAAAAAGTGAAACCGAACCCCATTTTATCTTAAAAAGTTCAGACAACACTAAAACTTAT
TCGCTGATGCCATCCGCTCCTCACCCAGTGAAAGAGGCATCTCCAGGCTTCTCCTGGTCCCCGAAGACTG
CTTCAGCCACACCAGCTCCACTGAAGAATGACGCAACAGCCTCATGCGGGTTTTCAGAAAGAAGCAGCAC
TCCCCACTGTACGATGCCTTCGGGAAGACTCAGTGGTGCCAATGCTGCAGCTGCTGATGGCCCTGGCATT
TCACAGCTTGGCGAAGTGGCTCCTCTCCCCACCCTGTCTGCTCCTGTGATGGAGCCCCTCATTAATTCTG
AGCCTTCCACTGGTGTGACTGAGCCGCTAACGCCTCATCAGCCAAACCACCAGCCCTCCTTCCTCACCTC
TCCTCAAGACCTTGCCTCTTCTCCAATGGAAGAAGATGAGCAGCATTCTGAAGCAGATGAGCCTCCATCA
GACGAACCCCTATCTGATGACCCCCTGTCACCTGCTGAGGAGAAATTGCCCCACATTGATGAGTATTGGT
CAGACAGTGAGCACATCTTTTTGGATGCAAATATTGGTGGGGTGGCCATCGCACCTGCTCACGGCTCGGT
TTTGATTGAGTGTGCCCGGCGAGAGCTGCACGCTACCACTCCTGTTGAGCACCCCAACCGTAATCATCCA
ACCCGCCTCTCCCTTGTCTTTTACCAGCACAAAAACCTAAATAAGCCCCAACATGGTTTTGAACTAAACA
AGATTAAGTTTGAGGCTAAAGAAGCTAAGAATAAGAAAATGAAGGCCTCAGAGCAAAAAGACCAGGCAGC
TAATGAAGGTCCAGAACAGTCCTCTGAAGTAAATGAATTGAACCAAATTCCTTCTCATAAAGCATTAACA
TTAACCCATGACAATGTTGTCACCGTGTCCCCTTATGCTCTCACACACGTTGCGGGGCCCTATAACCATT
GGGTCTGATTAATTAATTGTTTATTGCAGCTTATAATGGTTACAAATAAAGCAATAGCATCACAAATTTC
ACAAATAAAGCATTTTTTTCACTGCATTCTAGTTGTGGTTTGTCCAAACTCATCAATGTATCTTATGAAT
TCCGATTAAGTCGACCCTGTGGAATGTGTGTCAGTTAGGGTGTGGAAAGTCCCCAGGCTCCCCAGCAGGC
AGAAGTATGCAAAGCATGCATCTCAATTAGTCAGCAACCAGGTGTGGAAAGTCCCCAGGCTCCCCAGCAG
GCAGAAGTATGCAAAGCATGCATCTCAATTAGTCAGCAACCATAGTCCCGCCCCTAACTCCGCCCATCCC
GCCCCTAACTCCGCCCAGTTCCGCCCATTCTCCGCCCCATGGCTGACTAATTTTTTTTATTTATGCAGAG
GCCGAGGCCGCCTCGGCTTCTGAGCTATTCCAGAAGTAGTGAGGAGGCTTTTTTGGAGGCCTAGGCTTTT
GCAAAAAGCTTACCATGACCGAGTACAAGCCCACGGTGCGCCTCGCCACCCGCGACGACGTCCCCAGGGC
CGTACGCACCCTCGCCGCCGCGTTCGCCGACTACCCCGCCACGCGCCACACCGTCGATCCGGACCGCCAC
ATCGAGCGGGTCACCGAGCTGCAAGAACTCTTCCTCACGCGCGTCGGGCTCGACATCGGCAAGGTGTGGG
TCGCGGACGACGGCGCCGCGGTGGCGGTCTGGACCACGCCGGAGAGCGTCGAAGCGGGGGCGGTGTTCGC
CGAGATCGGCCCGCGCATGGCCGAGTTGAGCGGTTCCCGGCTGGCCGCGCAGCAACAGATGGAAGGCCTC
CTGGCGCCGCACCGGCCCAAGGAGCCCGCGTGGTTCCTGGCCACCGTCGGCGTGTCGCCCGACCACCAGG
GCAAGGGTCTGGGCAGCGCCGTCGTGCTCCCCGGAGTGGAGGCGGCCGAGCGCGCCGGGGTGCCCGCCTT
CCTGGAGACCTCCGCGCCCCGCAACCTCCCCTTCTACGAGCGGCTCGGCTTCACCGTCACCGCCGACGTC
GAGTGCCCGAAGGACCGCGCGACCTGGTGCATGACCCGCAAGCCCGGTGCCTGACGCCCGCCCCACGACC
CGCAGCGCCCGACCGAAAGGAGCGCACGACCCCATGCATCTCGAAGGTAAGCCTATCCCTAACCCTCTCC
TCGGTCTCGATTCTACGCGTACCGGTCATCATCACCATCACCATTGAGTTTAAACCCGCTGATCAGCCTC
GACTGTGCCTTCTAGTTGCCAGCCATCTGTTGTTTGCCCCTCCCCCGTGCCTTCCTTGACCCTGGAAGGT
GCCACTCCCACTGTCCTTTCCTAATAAAATGAGGAAATTGCATCGCATTGTCTGAGTAGGTGTCATTCTA
TTCTGGGGGGTGGGGTGGGGCAGGACAGCAAGGGGGAGGATTGGGAAGACAATAGCAGGCATGCTGGGGA
TGCGGTGGGCTCCATGGCTTCTGAGGCGGAAAGAACCAGCTGGGGCTCGATACCGTCGACCTCTAGCTAG
AGCTTGGCGTAATCATGGTCATAGCTGTTTCCTGTGTGAAATTGTTATCCGCTCACAATTCCACACAACA
TACGAGCCGGAAGCATAAAGTGTAAAGCCTAGGGTGCCTAATGAGTGAGCTAACTCACATTAATTGCGTT
GCGCTCACTGCCCGCTTTCCAGTCGGGAAACCTGTCGTGCCAGCTGCATTAATGAATCGGCCAACGCGCG
GGGAGAGGCGGTTTGCGTATTGGGCGCTCTTCCGCTTCCTCGCTCACTGACTCGCTGCGCTCGGTCGTTC
GGCTGCGGCGAGCGGTATCAGCTCACTCAAAGGCGGTAATACGGTTATCCACAGAATCAGGGGATAACGC
AGGAAAGAACATGTGAGCAAAAGGCCAGCAAAAGGCCAGGAACCGTAAAAAGGCCGCGTTGCTGGCGTTT
TTCCATAGGCTCCGCCCCCCTGACGAGCATCACAAAAATCGACGCTCAAGTCAGAGGTGGCGAAACCCGA
CAGGACTATAAAGATACCAGGCGTTTCCCCCTGGAAGCTCCCTCGTGCGCTCTCCTGTTCCGACCCTGCC
GCTTACCGGATACCTGTCCGCCTTTCTCCCTTCGGGAAGCGTGGCGCTTTCTCAATGCTCACGCTGTAGG
TATCTCAGTTCGGTGTAGGTCGTTCGCTCCAAGCTGGGCTGTGTGCACGAACCCCCCGTTCAGCCCGACC
GCTGCGCCTTATCCGGTAACTATCGTCTTGAGTCCAACCCGGTAAGACACGACTTATCGCCACTGGCAGC
AGCCACTGGTAACAGGATTAGCAGAGCGAGGTATGTAGGCGGTGCTACAGAGTTCTTGAAGTGGTGGCCT
AACTACGGCTACACTAGAAGGACAGTATTTGGTATCTGCGCTCTGCTGAAGCCAGTTACCTTCGGAAAAA
GAGTTGGTAGCTCTTGATCCGGCAAACAAACCACCGCTGGTAGCGGTGGTTTTTTTGTTTGCAAGCAGCA
GATTACGCGCAGAAAAAAAGGATCTCAAGAAGATCCTTTGATCTTTTCTACGGGGTCTGACGCTCAGTGG
AACGAAAACTCACGTTAAGGGATTTTGGTCATGAGATTATCAAAAAGGATCTTCACCTAGATCCTTTTAA
ATTAAAAATGAAGTTTTAAATCAATCTAAAGTATATATGAGTAAACTTGGTCTGACAGTTACCAATGCTT
AATCAGTGAGGCACCTATCTCAGCGATCTGTCTATTTCGTTCATCCATAGTTGCCTGACTCCCCGTCGTG
TAGATAACTACGATACGGGAGGGCTTACCATCTGGCCCCAGTGCTGCAATGATACCGCGAGACCCACGCT
CACCGGCTCCAGATTTATCAGCAATAAACCAGCCAGCCGGAAGGGCCGAGCGCAGAAGTGGTCCTGCAAC
TTTATCCGCCTCCATCCAGTCTATTAATTGTTGCCGGGAAGCTAGAGTAAGTAGTTCGCCAGTTAATAGT
T
Features (pLannotate 1.2.2; 19 found; start..end, strand, type, name):
    569..673     -  promoter       AmpR promoter: bla
    744..788     -  misc_feature   bom (fragment): basis of mobility region from pBR322
    927..2105    +  promoter       EF-1α promoter: strong constitutive promoter for human elongation factor EF-1α
   2170..2670    +  CDS            avrXa10 (fragment): AVX10_XANOO - Experimental evidence at protein level: Swiss-Prot protein existence level 1. Avirulence protein. Induces the hypersensitive response (HR)in rice plants carrying the resistance gene Xa10. Activity depends on the presence of the core repeat domains; replacement with repeat domains from other proteins (AvrBs3 of X.euvesicatoria (AC P14727) or AvrXa7 of this organism) does not elicit the HR. Probably acts as a transcription factor in its host plant (rice) to induce plant resistance or disease. From Xanthomonas oryzae pv. oryzae.
   2665..2964    +  CDS            avrBs3 (fragment): AVRB3_XANEU - Experimental evidence at protein level: Swiss-Prot protein existence level 1. Avirulence protein. Acts as a transcription factor in C.annuum plants. In susceptible plants lacking the Bs3 resistance gene induces expression of a number of genes, including genes homologous to a family of auxin-induced genes, alpha-expansin genes, pectate lyase, anthocyanidin glucoside rhamnosyl transferase and at least one transcription factor, UPA20. Their expression leads to plant hypertrophy in mesophyll cells, probably mainly mediated by UPA20 (PubMed:17962565). In resistant plants induces the h
   2962..5115    +  CDS            TET1 (fragment): TET1_HUMAN - Also known as CXXC6, KIAA1676, LCX. Experimental evidence at protein level: Swiss-Prot protein existence level 1. Dioxygenase that catalyzes the conversion of the modified genomic base 5-methylcytosine (5mC) into 5-hydroxymethylcytosine (5hmC) and plays a key role in active DNA demethylation. Also mediates subsequent conversion of 5hmC into 5-formylcytosine (5fC), and conversion of 5fC to 5-carboxylcytosine (5caC). Conversion of 5mC into 5hmC, 5fC and 5caC probably constitutes the first step in cytosine demethylation. Methylation at the C5 position of cytosine bases is an epigenet
   5127..5245    +  polyA_signal   SV40 poly(A) signal: SV40 polyadenylation signal
   5276..5605    +  promoter       SV40 promoter: SV40 enhancer and early promoter
   5615..6214    +  CDS            PuroR: puromycin N-acetyltransferase; pac from Streptomyces; confers resistance to puromycin
   6276..6317    +  CDS            V5 tag: epitope tag from simian virus 5
   6373..6580    +  polyA_signal   bGH poly(A) signal: bovine growth hormone polyadenylation signal
   6601..6622    +  promoter       SV40 promoter (fragment): SV40 enhancer and early promoter
   6627..6643    +  misc_feature   MCS (fragment): pBluescript multiple cloning site
   6692..6708    -  protein_bind   lac operator: The lac repressor binds to the lac operator to inhibit transcription in E. coli. This inhibition can be relieved by adding lactose or isopropyl-β-D-thiogalactopyranoside (IPTG). lac repressor encoded by lacI
   6716..6746    -  promoter       lac promoter: promoter for the E. coli lac operon
   6761..6782    -  protein_bind   CAP binding site: CAP binding activates transcription in the presence of cAMP. E. coli catabolite activator protein
   6795..6887    -  CDS            lacI (fragment): lac repressor; lacI; The lac repressor binds to the lac operator to inhibit transcription in E. coli. This inhibition can be relieved by adding lactose or isopropyl-β-D-thiogalactopyranoside (IPTG).
   7070..7658    -  rep_origin     ori: high-copy-number ColE1/pMB1/pBR322/pUC origin of replication
   7829..568     -  CDS            AmpR (across the origin): β-lactamase; bla; confers resistance to ampicillin, carbenicillin, and related antibiotics
