[The description below was written by a language model from this plasmid's Addgene catalogue record and pLannotate feature annotations shown in this document.]
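Description:
pJFA334E9 is an 8.1 kb mammalian expression plasmid that serves as a recipient vector for building programmable TALE-TET1 fusion proteins, used to direct demethylation of chosen genomic sites in mammalian cells. The backbone is listed as unknown. In bacteria the plasmid is maintained through a high-copy ColE1/pUC-type origin and selected with ampicillin via the β-lactamase gene. Remnants of lac regulatory sequences and a pBR322 bom fragment are also annotated in the bacterial portion.

The main expression unit is driven by the strong constitutive human EF-1α promoter. According to the depositor's map, it encodes a nuclear localisation signal, then a TALE N-terminal domain and a TALE C-terminal domain. The automated annotation recognises these as fragments of Xanthomonas avirulence (TAL effector) proteins. Between these two segments lie BsmBI sites where a custom array of TALE repeats is cloned to set the DNA-binding specificity, so the plasmid as supplied lacks a targeting array. Fused downstream is the catalytic domain of human TET1, the dioxygenase that oxidises 5-methylcytosine to 5-hydroxymethylcytosine and further derivatives as the first step of active demethylation. An SV40 polyadenylation signal follows directly after the TET1 coding region.

The feature table also shows a second cassette in which the SV40 enhancer/early promoter drives a puromycin N-acetyltransferase gene, which should allow puromycin selection of transfected cells. A V5 epitope sequence and the bGH polyadenylation signal are annotated downstream. The record does not state whether the V5 tag is expressed in frame with any protein. Once a repeat array is inserted, the construct is used to demethylate specific CpGs and activate endogenous genes.
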