Addgene plasmid #49237: pJFA334E9
Purpose: TET1-catalytic domain (CD) expression vector for TALE-TET1 fusion protein to induce targeted demethylation in mammalian cells
Depositing lab: Keith Joung. Depositing organization: Massachusetts General Hospital. Publication: Targeted DNA demethylation and activation of endogenous genes using programmable TALE-TET1 fusion proteins. Maeder ML, Angstman JF, Richardson ME, Linder SJ, Cascio VM, Tsai SQ, Ho QH, Sander JD, Reyon D, Bernstein BE, Costello JF, Wilkinson MF, Joung JK. Nat Biotechnol. 2013 Oct 9. doi: 10.1038/nbt.2726. PubMed 24108092.
Backbone
  Vector backbone: unknown
  Backbone manufacturer: Joung lab
  Vector type: TALEN ; TALE-TET1 Expression Vector
Growth in bacteria
  Bacterial resistance: Ampicillin, 100 μg/mL
  Growth temperature: 37°C
  Growth strain: XL1 Blue
  Copy number: Unknown
Gene/Insert
  Gene/Insert name: TET1 tet methylcytosine dioxygenase 1
  Species: H. sapiens (human), Synthetic
  Entrez Gene: TET1 (a.k.a. CXXC6, LCX, bA119F7.1)
  Promoter: EF1a
  Cloning method: Unknown
  Sequencing primers: 5′ OMM520; 3′ OJA199
Terms and licenses: Academic/Nonprofit Terms; Industry Terms: Not Available to Industry
Depositor comments: Location of plasmid features: EF1alpha promoter = 922-2106 NLS = 2118-2142 TALE N-terminal domain = 2167-2577 Clone TALE array repeats between BsmBI sites TALE C-terminal domain = 2665-2949 TET1 catalytic domain = 2956-5123 BGH polyA = 6369-6596
How to cite: pJFA334E9 was a gift from Keith Joung (Addgene plasmid # 49237 ; http://n2t.net/addgene:49237 ; RRID:Addgene_49237)
