>Addgene plasmid #49237 | pJFA334E9 | addgene partial sequence | sequence record 75949 | EF1a-F 5'-TCAAGCCTCAGACAGTGGTTC-3'
AGCGGCCGCCACCATGGCCCCCAAGAAGAAGAGGAAGGTGGGCATTCACCGCGGGGTACCTATGGTGGAC
TTGAGGACACTCGGTTATTCGCAACAGCAACAGGAGAAAATCAAGCCTAAGGTCAGGAGCACCGTCGCGC
AACACCACGAGGCGCTTGTGGGGCATGGCTTCACTCATGCGCATATTGTCGCGCTTTCACAGCACCCTGC
GGCGCTTGGGACGGTGGCTGTCAAATACCAAGATATGATTGCGGCCCTGCCCGAAGCCACGCACGAGGCA
ATTGTAGGGGTCGGTAAACAGTGGTCGGGAGCGCGAGCACTTGAGGCGCTGCTGACTGTGGCGGGTGAGC
TTAGGGGGCCTCCGCTCCAGCTCGACACCGGGCAGCTGCTGAAGATCGCGAAGAGAGGGGGAGTAACAGC
GGTAGAGGCAGTGCACGCCTGGCGCAATGCGCTCACCGGGGCCCCCTTGAACAGAGACGATCTAGAGCTA
GACGTCTCGCTGACACCCGAACAGGTGGTCGCCATTGCTTCCCACGACGGAGGACGGCCAGCCTTGGAGA
GCATTGTGGCCCAGCTGTCCAGGCCGGACCCTGCCCTGGCCGCGTTAACCAACGACCACCTCGTCGCCTT
GGCCTGCCTCGGCGGACGTCCTGCGCTGGATGCAGTGAAAAAGGGATTGCCGCACGCGCCGGCCTTGATC
AAAAGAACCAATCGCCGTATTCCCGAACGCACATCCCATCGCGTTGCCGACCACGCGCAAGTGGTTCGCG
TGCTGGGTTTTTTCCAGTGCCACTCCCACCCAGCGCAAGCATTTGATGACGCCATGACGCAGTTCGGGAT
GAGCGGAGGA
