>Addgene plasmid #49237 | pJFA334E9 | addgene partial sequence | sequence record 76772 | TAL-F2 5'-ccaacgaccacctcgtcgcc-3'
TGCCGCACGCGCCGGCCTTGATCAAAAGAACCAATCGCCGTATTCCCGAACGCACATCCCATCGCGTTGC
CGACCACGCGCAAGTGGTTCGCGTGCTGGGTTTTTTCCAGTGCCACTCCCACCCAGCGCAAGCATTTGAT
GACGCCATGACGCAGTTCGGGATGAGCGGAGGAGGATCCCTGCCCACCTGCAGCTGTCTTGATCGAGTTA
TACAAAAAGACAAAGGCCCATATTATACACACCTTGGGGCAGGACCAAGTGTTGCTGCTGTCAGGGAAAT
CATGGAGAATAGGTATGGTCAAAAAGGAAACGCAATAAGGATAGAAATAGTAGTGTACACCGGTAAAGAA
GGGAAAAGCTCTCATGGGTGTCCAATTGCTAAGTGGGTTTTAAGAAGAAGCAGTGATGAAGAAAAAGTTC
TTTGTTTGGTCCGGCAGCGTACAGGCCACCACTGTCCAACTGCTGTGATGGTGGTGCTCATCATGGTGTG
GGATGGCATCCCTCTTCCAATGGCCGACCGGCTATACACAGAGCTCACAGAGAATCTAAAGTCATACAAT
GGGCACCCTACCGACAGAAGATGCACCCTCAATGAAAATCGTACCTGTACATGTCAAGGAATTGATCCAG
AGACTTGTGGAGCTTCATTCTCTTTTGGCTGTTCATGGAGTATGTACTTTAATGGCTGTAAGTTTGGTAG
AAGCCCAAGCCCCAGAAGATTTAGAATTGATCCAAGCTCTCCCTTACATGAAAAAAACCTTGAAGATAAC
TTACAGAGTTTGGCTACACGATTAGCTCCAATTTATAAGCAGTATGCTCCAGTAGCTTACCAAAATCAGG
TGGAATATGAAAATGTTGCCCGAGAATGTC
